>Addgene plasmid #235870 | pME_G_0_2-3_005_Promoter+5'UTR_Placeholder | addgene full sequence | sequence record 488472 | Addgene NGS Result
GGAGTGAGACCGAAAGTGAAACGTGATTTCATGCGTCATTTTGAACATTTTGTAAATCTTATTTAATAAT
GTGTGCGGCAATTCACATTTAATTTATGAATGTTTTCTTAACATCGCGGCAACTCAAGAAACGGCAGGTT
CGGATCTTAGCTACTAGAGAAAGAGGAGAAATACTAGATGCGTAAAGGCGAAGAGCTGTTCACTGGTGTC
GTCCCTATTCTGGTGGAACTGGATGGTGATGTCAACGGTCATAAGTTTTCCGTGCGTGGCGAGGGTGAAG
GTGACGCAACTAATGGTAAACTGACGCTGAAGTTCATCTGTACTACTGGTAAACTGCCGGTTCCTTGGCC
GACTCTGGTAACGACGCTGACTTATGGTGTTCAGTGCTTTGCTCGTTATCCGGACCATATGAAGCAGCAT
GACTTCTTCAAGTCCGCCATGCCGGAAGGCTATGTGCAGGAACGCACGATTTCCTTTAAGGATGACGGCA
CGTACAAAACGCGTGCGGAAGTGAAATTTGAAGGCGATACCCTGGTAAACCGCATTGAGCTGAAAGGCAT
TGACTTTAAAGAGGACGGCAATATCCTGGGCCATAAGCTGGAATACAATTTTAACAGCCACAATGTTTAC
ATCACCGCCGATAAACAAAAAAATGGCATTAAAGCGAATTTTAAAATTCGCCACAACGTGGAGGATGGCA
GCGTGCAGCTGGCTGATCACTACCAGCAAAACACTCCAATCGGTGATGGTCCTGTTCTGCTGCCAGACAA
TCACTATCTGAGCACGCAAAGCGTTCTGTCTAAAGATCCGAACGAGAAACGCGATCATATGGTTCTGCTG
GAGTTCGTAACCGCAGCGGGCATCACGCATGGTATGGATGAACTGTACAAATGACCAGGCATCAAATAAA
ACGAAAGGCTCAGTCGAAAGACTGGGCCTTTCGTTTTATCTGTTGTTTGTCGGTGAACGCTCTCTACTAG
AGTCACACTGGCTCACCTTCGGGTGGGCCTTTCTGCGTTTATAGGTCTCAAATGTGAGAACACTCATCGC
GACTAGTAGCGGCCGCTGCAGTCCGGCAAAAAAGGGCAAGGTGTCACCACCCTGCCCTTTTTCTTTAAAA
CCGAAAAGATTACTTCGCGTTATGCAGGCTTCCTCGCTCACTGACTCGCTGCGCTCGGTCGTTCGGCTGC
GGCGAGCGGTATCAGCTCACTCAAAGGCGGTAATACGGTTATCCACAGAATCAGGGGATAACGCAGGAAA
GAACATGTGAGCAAAAGGCCAGCAAAAGGCCAGGAACCGTAAAAAGGCCGCGTTGCTGGCGTTTTTCCAC
AGGCTCCGCCCCCCTGACGAGCATCACAAAAATCGACGCTCAAGTCAGAGGTGGCGAAACCCGACAGGAC
TATAAAGATACCAGGCGTTTCCCCCTGGAAGCTCCCTCGTGCGCTCTCCTGTTCCGACCCTGCCGCTTAC
CGGATACCTGTCCGCCTTTCTCCCTTCGGGAAGCGTGGCGCTTTCTCATAGCTCACGCTGTAGGTATCTC
AGTTCGGTGTAGGTCGTTCGCTCCAAGCTGGGCTGTGTGCACGAACCCCCCGTTCAGCCCGACCGCTGCG
CCTTATCCGGTAACTATCGTCTTGAGTCCAACCCGGTAAGACACGACTTATCGCCACTGGCAGCAGCCAC
TGGTAACAGGATTAGCAGAGCGAGGTATGTAGGCGGTGCTACAGAGTTCTTGAAGTGGTGGCCTAACTAC
GGCTACACTAGAAGAACAGTATTTGGTATCTGCGCTCTGCTGAAGCCAGTTACCTTCGGAAAAAGAGTTG
GTAGCTCTTGATCCGGCAAACAAACCACCGCTGGTAGCGGTGGTTTTTTTGTTTGCAAGCAGCAGATTAC
GCGCAGAAAAAAAGGATCTCAAGAAGATCCTTTGATCTTTTCTACGGGGTCTGACGCTCAGTGGAACGAA
AACTCACGTTAAGGGATTTTGGTCATGAGATTATCAAAAAGGATCTTCACCTAGATCCTTTTAAATTAAA
AATGAAGTTTTAAATCAATCTAAAGTATATATGAGTAAACTTGGTCTGACAGCTCGAGGCTTGGATTCTC
ACCAATAAAAAACGCCCGGCGGCAACCGAGCGTTCTGAACAAATCCAGATGGAGTTCTGAGGTCATTACT
GGATCTATCAACAGGAGTCCAAGCGAGCTCGATATCAAATTACGCCCCGCCCTGCCACTCGTCGCAGTAC
TGTTGTAATTCATTAAGCATTCTGCCGACATGGAAGCCATCACAAACGGCATGATGAACCTGAATCGCCA
GCGGCATCAGCACCTTGTCGCCTTGCGTATAATATTTGCCCATGGTGAAAACGGGGGCGAAGAAGTTGTC
CATATTGGCCACGTTTAAATCAAAACTGGTGAAACTCACCCAGGGATTGGCTGATACGAAAAACATATTC
TCAATAAACCCTTTAGGGAAATAGGCCAGGTTTTCACCGTAACACGCCACATCTTGCGAATATATGTGTA
GAAACTGCCGGAAATCGTCGTGGTATTCACTCCAGAGTGATGAAAACGTTTCAGTTTGCTCATGGAAAAC
GGTGTAACAAGGGTGAACACTATCCCATATCACCAGCTCACCGTCTTTCATTGCCATACGAAATTCCGGA
TGAGCATTCATCAGGCGGGCAAGAATGTGAATAAAGGCCGGATAAAACTTGTGCTTATTTTTCTTTACGG
TCTTTAAAAAGGCCGTAATATCCAGCTGAACGGTCTGGTTATAGGTACATTGAGCAACTGACTGAAATGC
CTCAAAATGTTCTTTACGATGCCATTGGGATATATCAACGGTGGTATATCCAGTGATTTTTTTCTCCATT
TTAGCTTCCTTAGCTCCTGAAAATCTCGATAACTCAAAAAATACGCCCGGTAGTGATCTTATTTCATTAT
GGTGAAAGTTGGAACCTCTTACGTGCCCGATCAACTCGAGTGCCACCTGACGTCTAAGAAACCATTATTA
TCATGACATTAACCTATAAAAATAGGCGTATCACGAGGCAGAATTTCAGATAAAAAAAATCCTTAGCTTT
CGCTAAGGATGATTTCTGGAATTCGCGGCCGCTTCTAGAGCGATGAGTAGTCTCG
Features (pLannotate 1.2.2; 11 found; start..end, strand, type, name):
    178..891     +  CDS            superfolder GFP: GFP variant that folds robustly even when fused to poorly folded proteins (Pédelacq et al., 2006)
    903..974     +  terminator     rrnB T1 terminator: transcription terminator T1 from the E. coli rrnB gene
    990..1017    +  terminator     T7Te terminator: phage T7 early transcription terminator
   1052..1071    +  misc_feature   BioBrick suffix: universal suffix for all parts
   1072..1129    +  terminator     his operon terminator: This putative transcriptin terminator from the E. coli his operon has a 2-bp deletion introduced during synthesis. Its efficiency has not been determined.
   1324..1912    -  rep_origin     ori: high-copy-number ColE1/pMB1/pBR322/pUC origin of replication
   2095..2189    -  terminator     lambda t0 terminator: transcription terminator from phage lambda
   2213..2869    -  CDS            cat: CAT_ECOLX - Experimental evidence at protein level: Swiss-Prot protein existence level 1. This enzyme is an effector of chloramphenicol resistance in bacteria. From Escherichia coli. This protein is used as a marker in many commonly used cloning vectors, such as pACYC184.
   2870..2967    -  promoter       cat promoter: promoter of the E. coli cat gene encoding chloramphenicol acetyltransferase
   3053..3096    -  terminator     bacterial terminator: putative bacterial transcription terminator
   3099..3120    +  misc_feature   BioBrick prefix: BioBrick prefix for parts that do not start with "ATG"
