[The description below was written by a language model from this plasmid's Addgene catalogue record and pLannotate feature annotations shown in this document.]
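Description:
pME_G_0_2-3_005_Promoter+5'UTR_Placeholder is a small (about 3.1 kb) synthetic-biology part plasmid from a modular cloning toolkit developed for engineering the Chlamydomonas chloroplast. It is built on the pME_Cp_UAV_GFP backbone and is maintained in E. coli through a high-copy ColE1/pUC-type origin, with selection on chloramphenicol provided by the cat gene under its native cat promoter and followed by the lambda t0 terminator. Additional bacterial terminators (a his operon terminator and a putative terminator) together with BioBrick prefix and suffix sequences flank the cloning region, which helps insulate the insert from transcription coming from the backbone.

The roughly 1 kb insert is not a functional chloroplast regulatory element. It is a superfolder GFP cassette, an sfGFP coding sequence followed by the rrnB T1 and T7Te terminators, that occupies the combined promoter + 5'UTR position of the assembly standard. The feature table does not annotate the promoter driving sfGFP, although about 180 nt of unannotated sequence lies upstream of the coding sequence. The insert was introduced through BsaI sites that were destroyed during cloning, consistent with a Golden Gate-style workflow.

According to the record, the part is used for placeholder cloning: it stands in for a promoter + 5'UTR module during assembly. In such schemes the placeholder can later be exchanged for real regulatory parts, with loss of bacterial GFP signal typically serving as a visual screen, though the record does not spell out the exchange mechanism or which sites are used for it.
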