Addgene plasmid #235870: pME_G_0_2-3_005_Promoter+5'UTR_Placeholder
Purpose: Encodes a sfGFP cassette in the promoter+5'UTR position used for placeholder cloning
Depositing lab: Tobias Erb. Depositing organization: Max Planck Institute for Terrestrial Microbiology. Publication: A modular high-throughput approach for advancing synthetic biology in the chloroplast of Chlamydomonas. Inckemann RM, Chotel T, Burgis M, Brinkmann CK, Andreas L, Baumann J, Sharma P, Klose M, Barrett J, Ries F, Paczia N, Glatter T, Mackinder LCM, Willmund F, Erb TJ. Nat Plants. 2025 Nov;11(11):2332-2349. doi: 10.1038/s41477-025-02126-2. Epub 2025 Nov 3. PubMed 41184475.
Backbone
  Vector backbone: pME_Cp_UAV_GFP
  Backbone size w/o insert (bp): 2101
  Vector type: Synthetic Biology
Growth in bacteria
  Bacterial resistance: Chloramphenicol, 25 μg/mL
  Growth temperature: 37°C
  Growth strain: DH5alpha
  Copy number: High Copy
Gene/Insert
  Gene/Insert name: Promoter + 5'UTR placeholder
  Species: Aequoria victoria
  Insert size (bp): 1034
  Mutation: none
  Cloning method: Restriction Enzyme; 5′ cloning site BsaI (destroyed during cloning); 3′ cloning site BsaI (destroyed during cloning)
  Sequencing primers: 5′ CGTATCACGAGGCAGAATTTC; 3′ CCTGCATAACGCGAAGTAATC
Terms and licenses: Academic/Nonprofit Terms; Industry Terms: Not Available to Industry
Depositor comments: Please visit https://doi.org/10.1101/2024.05.08.593163 for bioRxiv preprint.
How to cite: pME_G_0_2-3_005_Promoter+5'UTR_Placeholder was a gift from Tobias Erb (Addgene plasmid # 235870 ; http://n2t.net/addgene:235870 ; RRID:Addgene_235870)
